Addgene plasmid #194718: CMV:AsCpf1-2A-GFP-U6-MAFB-sg
Purpose: Bicistronic vector expressing CMV promoter driven AsCpf1, and U6 promoter driven guide RNA that target hMAFB
Depositing lab: Rudolf Jaenisch. Depositing organization: Whitehead Institute for Biomedical Research. Publication: Multiplex Genome Editing of Human Pluripotent Stem Cells Using Cpf1. Ma H. Bio Protoc. 2024 Nov 20;14(22):e5108. doi: 10.21769/BioProtoc.5108. eCollection 2024 Nov 20. PubMed 39600977.
Backbone
  Vector backbone: pCDNA3.3
  Vector type: Mammalian Expression, CRISPR
Growth in bacteria
  Bacterial resistance: Ampicillin, 100 μg/mL
  Growth temperature: 30°C
  Growth strain: NEB Stable
  Copy number: High Copy
Gene/Insert
  Gene/Insert name: AsCpf1
  gRNA/shRNA sequence: TGTGAGTCGTGGCCGGTCCTGGC
  Species: Acidaminococcus sp.
  Entrez Gene: MAFB (a.k.a. DURS3, KRML, MCTO)
  Cloning method: Restriction Enzyme; 5′ cloning site unknown (unknown if destroyed); 3′ cloning site unknown (unknown if destroyed)
  Sequencing primers: 5′ unknown
Terms and licenses: Academic/Nonprofit Terms; Industry Terms: Not Available to Industry
Depositor comments: p-75 of Supplemental Table 2 of https://www.biorxiv.org/content/10.1101/2022.04.13.488123v1.full
How to cite: CMV:AsCpf1-2A-GFP-U6-MAFB-sg was a gift from Rudolf Jaenisch (Addgene plasmid # 194718 ; http://n2t.net/addgene:194718 ; RRID:Addgene_194718)
