[The description below was written by a language model from this plasmid's Addgene catalogue record and pLannotate feature annotations shown in this document.]
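Description:
CMV:AsCpf1-2A-GFP-U6-MAFB-sg is a mammalian expression CRISPR plasmid of about 9.2 kb that delivers both the Acidaminococcus sp. Cpf1 (Cas12a) nuclease and a guide RNA against human MAFB from a single vector. The catalogue lists the backbone as pCDNA3.3. In bacteria it is maintained by a high-copy ColE1/pUC-type origin and selected with ampicillin through the β-lactamase gene. An f1 origin, small pBR322 bom and rop remnants, and a single AAV2 inverted terminal repeat are also annotated. With only one ITR detected, the record does not support treating it as an AAV packaging vector.

The nuclease cassette encodes AsCpf1 fused at its C terminus to a bipartite nucleoplasmin nuclear localization signal, followed by EGFP and a bovine growth hormone polyadenylation signal. The name indicates a 2A peptide between the nuclease and GFP. This would occupy the short unannotated gap before EGFP and allow the two proteins to be produced separately from one transcript, so fluorescence marks transfected cells. Although the name and stated purpose describe a CMV promoter, the feature table shows a CMV enhancer joined to chicken β-actin promoter fragments and a hybrid CBA/MVM intron, that is, a CBh-like hybrid promoter rather than the full CMV promoter.

A separate human U6 RNA polymerase III promoter drives the MAFB guide. The table also annotates Streptococcus pyogenes Cas9 gRNA scaffold sequences downstream of U6. These may be carried over from a parental Cas9 vector, as Cpf1 uses its own short direct repeat, which is not annotated. The associated publication concerns multiplex genome editing of human pluripotent stem cells with Cpf1.
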