Features (pLannotate 1.2.2; 20 found; start..end, strand, type, name):
      1..22      +  promoter       chicken β-actin promoter (fragment): No description available
    125..281     +  promoter       chicken β-actin promoter (fragment): contains a 21-bp deletion relative to the standard chicken β-actin promoter
    282..509     +  intron         hybrid intron: hybrid between chicken β-actin (CBA) and minute virus of mice (MMV) introns (Gray et al., 2011)
    582..4499    +  CDS            AsCpf1: CRISPR-associated protein from Acidaminococcus sp. BV3L6 (Zetsche et al., 2015)
   4500..4547    +  CDS            nucleoplasmin NLS: bipartite nuclear localization signal from nucleoplasmin
   4617..5330    +  CDS            EGFP: EGFP is a basic (constitutively fluorescent) green fluorescent protein published in 1996, derived from Aequorea victoria. It is reported to be a rapidly-maturing weak dimer with moderate acid sensitivity.
   5364..5475    +  polyA_signal   bGH poly(A) signal: bovine growth hormone polyadenylation signal
   5580..5720    +  repeat_region  AAV2 ITR: inverted terminal repeat of adeno-associated virus serotype 2 inverted
   5725..5776    -  misc_feature   bom (fragment): basis of mobility region from pBR322
   5795..6250    +  rep_origin     f1 ori (sequence partly withheld): f1 bacteriophage origin of replication; arrow indicates direction of (+) strand synthesis
   6251..6300    -  misc_feature   bom (fragment): basis of mobility region from pBR322
   6402..6437    -  CDS            rop (fragment): Rop protein, which maintains plasmids at low copy number; rop
   6532..6636    +  promoter       AmpR promoter: bla
   6637..7497    +  CDS            AmpR: β-lactamase; bla; confers resistance to ampicillin, carbenicillin, and related antibiotics
   7668..8256    +  rep_origin     ori: high-copy-number ColE1/pMB1/pBR322/pUC origin of replication
   8318..8558    +  promoter       U6 promoter: RNA polymerase III promoter for human U6 snRNA
   8618..8693    +  misc_RNA       gRNA scaffold: guide RNA scaffold for the Streptococcus pyogenes CRISPR/Cas9 system
   8700..8743    +  misc_RNA       gRNA scaffold (fragment): guide RNA scaffold for the Streptococcus pyogenes CRISPR/Cas9 system
   8790..9075    +  enhancer       CMV enhancer: human cytomegalovirus immediate early enhancer; contains an 18-bp deletion relative to the standard CMV enhancer
   9077..9198    +  promoter       chicken β-actin promoter (fragment): contains a 21-bp deletion relative to the standard chicken β-actin promoter
>Addgene plasmid #194718 | CMV:AsCpf1-2A-GFP-U6-MAFB-sg | addgene full sequence | sequence record 381223 | Addgene NGS Result
GGGGGGGGGGGGGGGGGGGGGGGGGGGGGGGGGGGGGGGGGGGGGGGGGGGGGGGGGGGGGGGGGGGGGG
GGGGGGGGGGGGGGGGGGGGGGGGGGGGGGGGGGGGGGGGGGGGGGGGGGGGGGGGGGGGGGGGGGGGGG
GGGGGGGGGGGSGAGGGGCGGGGCGGGGCGAGGCGGAGAGGTGCGGCGGCAGCCAATCAGAGCGGCGCGC
TCCGAAAGTTTCCTTTTATGGCGAGGCGGCGGCGGCGGCGGCCCTATAAAAAGCGAAGCGCGCGGCGGGC
GGGAGTCGCTGCGCGCTGCCTTCGCCCCGTGCCCCGCTCCGCCGCCGCCTCGCGCCGCCCGCCCCGGCTC
TGACTGACCGCGTTACTCCCACAGGTGAGCGGGCGGGACGGCCCTTCTCCTCCGGGCTGTAATTAGCTGA
GCAAGAGGTAAGGGTTTAAGGGATGGTTGGTTGGTGGGGTATTAATGTTTAATTACCTGGAGCACCTGCC
TGAAATCACTTTTTTTCAGGTTGGACCGGTGGCCGCCACCATGGCCCCAAAGAAGAAGCGGAAGGTCGGT
ATCCACGGAGTCCCAGCAGCCACACAGTTCGAGGGCTTTACCAACCTGTATCAGGTGAGCAAGACACTGC
GGTTTGAGCTGATCCCACAGGGCAAGACCCTGAAGCACATCCAGGAGCAGGGCTTCATCGAGGAGGACAA
GGCCCGCAATGATCACTACAAGGAGCTGAAGCCCATCATCGATCGGATCTACAAGACCTATGCCGACCAG
TGCCTGCAGCTGGTGCAGCTGGATTGGGAGAACCTGAGCGCCGCCATCGACTCCTATAGAAAGGAGAAAA
CCGAGGAGACAAGGAACGCCCTGATCGAGGAGCAGGCCACATATCGCAATGCCATCCACGACTACTTCAT
CGGCCGGACAGACAACCTGACCGATGCCATCAATAAGAGACACGCCGAGATCTACAAGGGCCTGTTCAAG
GCCGAGCTGTTTAATGGCAAGGTGCTGAAGCAGCTGGGCACCGTGACCACAACCGAGCACGAGAACGCCC
TGCTGCGGAGCTTCGACAAGTTTACAACCTACTTCTCCGGCTTTTATGAGAACAGGAAGAACGTGTTCAG
CGCCGAGGATATCAGCACAGCCATCCCACACCGCATCGTGCAGGACAACTTCCCCAAGTTTAAGGAGAAT
TGTCACATCTTCACACGCCTGATCACCGCCGTGCCCAGCCTGCGGGAGCACTTTGAGAACGTGAAGAAGG
CCATCGGCATCTTCGTGAGCACCTCCATCGAGGAGGTGTTTTCCTTCCCTTTTTATAACCAGCTGCTGAC
ACAGACCCAGATCGACCTGTATAACCAGCTGCTGGGAGGAATCTCTCGGGAGGCAGGCACCGAGAAGATC
AAGGGCCTGAACGAGGTGCTGAATCTGGCCATCCAGAAGAATGATGAGACAGCCCACATCATCGCCTCCC
TGCCACACAGATTCATCCCCCTGTTTAAGCAGATCCTGTCCGATAGGAACACCCTGTCTTTCATCCTGGA
GGAGTTTAAGAGCGACGAGGAAGTGATCCAGTCCTTCTGCAAGTACAAGACACTGCTGAGAAACGAGAAC
GTGCTGGAGACAGCCGAGGCCCTGTTTAACGAGCTGAACAGCATCGACCTGACACACATCTTCATCAGCC
ACAAGAAGCTGGAGACAATCAGCAGCGCCCTGTGCGACCACTGGGATACACTGAGGAATGCCCTGTATGA
GCGGAGAATCTCCGAGCTGACAGGCAAGATCACCAAGTCTGCCAAGGAGAAGGTGCAGCGCAGCCTGAAG
CACGAGGATATCAACCTGCAGGAGATCATCTCTGCCGCAGGCAAGGAGCTGAGCGAGGCCTTCAAGCAGA
AAACCAGCGAGATCCTGTCCCACGCACACGCCGCCCTGGATCAGCCACTGCCTACAACCCTGAAGAAGCA
GGAGGAGAAGGAGATCCTGAAGTCTCAGCTGGACAGCCTGCTGGGCCTGTACCACCTGCTGGACTGGTTT
GCCGTGGATGAGTCCAACGAGGTGGACCCCGAGTTCTCTGCCCGGCTGACCGGCATCAAGCTGGAGATGG
AGCCTTCTCTGAGCTTCTACAACAAGGCCAGAAATTATGCCACCAAGAAGCCCTACTCCGTGGAGAAGTT
CAAGCTGAACTTTCAGATGCCTACACTGGCCTCTGGCTGGGACGTGAATAAGGAGAAGAACAATGGCGCC
ATCCTGTTTGTGAAGAACGGCCTGTACTATCTGGGCATCATGCCAAAGCAGAAGGGCAGGTATAAGGCCC
TGAGCTTCGAGCCCACAGAGAAAACCAGCGAGGGCTTTGATAAGATGTACTATGACTACTTCCCTGATGC
CGCCAAGATGATCCCAAAGTGCAGCACCCAGCTGAAGGCCGTGACAGCCCACTTTCAGACCCACACAACC
CCCATCCTGCTGTCCAACAATTTCATCGAGCCTCTGGAGATCACAAAGGAGATCTACGACCTGAACAATC
CTGAGAAGGAGCCAAAGAAGTTTCAGACAGCCTACGCCAAGAAAACCGGCGACCAGAAGGGCTACAGAGA
GGCCCTGTGCAAGTGGATCGACTTCACAAGGGATTTTCTGTCCAAGTATACCAAGACAACCTCTATCGAT
CTGTCTAGCCTGCGGCCATCCTCTCAGTATAAGGACCTGGGCGAGTACTATGCCGAGCTGAATCCCCTGC
TGTACCACATCAGCTTCCAGAGAATCGCCGAGAAGGAGATCATGGATGCCGTGGAGACAGGCAAGCTGTA
CCTGTTCCAGATCTATAACAAGGACTTTGCCAAGGGCCACCACGGCAAGCCTAATCTGCACACACTGTAT
TGGACCGGCCTGTTTTCTCCAGAGAACCTGGCCAAGACAAGCATCAAGCTGAATGGCCAGGCCGAGCTGT
TCTACCGCCCTAAGTCCAGGATGAAGAGGATGGCACACCGGCTGGGAGAGAAGATGCTGAACAAGAAGCT
GAAGGATCAGAAAACCCCAATCCCCGACACCCTGTACCAGGAGCTGTACGACTATGTGAATCACAGACTG
TCCCACGACCTGTCTGATGAGGCCAGGGCCCTGCTGCCCAACGTGATCACCAAGGAGGTGTCTCACGAGA
TCATCAAGGATAGGCGCTTTACCAGCGACAAGTTCTTTTTCCACGTGCCTATCACACTGAACTATCAGGC
CGCCAATTCCCCATCTAAGTTCAACCAGAGGGTGAATGCCTACCTGAAGGAGCACCCCGAGACACCTATC
ATCGGCATCGATCGGGGCGAGAGAAACCTGATCTATATCACAGTGATCGACTCCACCGGCAAGATCCTGG
AGCAGCGGAGCCTGAACACCATCCAGCAGTTTGATTACCAGAAGAAGCTGGACAACAGGGAGAAGGAGAG
GGTGGCAGCAAGGCAGGCCTGGTCTGTGGTGGGCACAATCAAGGATCTGAAGCAGGGCTATCTGAGCCAG
GTCATCCACGAGATCGTGGACCTGATGATCCACTACCAGGCCGTGGTGGTGCTGGAGAACCTGAATTTCG
GCTTTAAGAGCAAGAGGACCGGCATCGCCGAGAAGGCCGTGTACCAGCAGTTCGAGAAGATGCTGATCGA
TAAGCTGAATTGCCTGGTGCTGAAGGACTATCCAGCAGAGAAAGTGGGAGGCGTGCTGAACCCATACCAG
CTGACAGACCAGTTCACCTCCTTTGCCAAGATGGGCACCCAGTCTGGCTTCCTGTTTTACGTGCCTGCCC
CATATACATCTAAGATCGATCCCCTGACCGGCTTCGTGGACCCCTTCGTGTGGAAAACCATCAAGAATCA
CGAGAGCCGCAAGCACTTCCTGGAGGGCTTCGACTTTCTGCACTACGACGTGAAAACCGGCGACTTCATC
CTGCACTTTAAGATGAACAGAAATCTGTCCTTCCAGAGGGGCCTGCCCGGCTTTATGCCTGCATGGGATA
TCGTGTTCGAGAAGAACGAGACACAGTTTGACGCCAAGGGCACCCCTTTCATCGCCGGCAAGAGAATCGT
GCCAGTGATCGAGAATCACAGATTCACCGGCAGATACCGGGACCTGTATCCTGCCAACGAGCTGATCGCC
CTGCTGGAGGAGAAGGGCATCGTGTTCAGGGATGGCTCCAACATCCTGCCAAAGCTGCTGGAGAATGACG
ATTCTCACGCCATCGACACCATGGTGGCCCTGATCCGCAGCGTGCTGCAGATGCGGAACTCCAATGCCGC
CACAGGCGAGGACTATATCAACAGCCCCGTGCGCGATCTGAATGGCGTGTGCTTCGACTCCCGGTTTCAG
AACCCAGAGTGGCCCATGGACGCCGATGCCAATGGCGCCTACCACATCGCCCTGAAGGGCCAGCTGCTGC
TGAATCACCTGAAGGAGAGCAAGGATCTGAAGCTGCAGAACGGCATCTCCAATCAGGACTGGCTGGCCTA
CATCCAGGAGCTGCGCAACAAAAGGCCGGCGGCCACGAAAAAGGCCGGCCAGGCAAAAAAGAAAAAGGAA
TTCGGCAGTGGAGAGGGCAGAGGAAGTCTGCTAACATGCGGTGACGTCGAGGAGAATCCTGGCCCAGTGA
GCAAGGGCGAGGAGCTGTTCACCGGGGTGGTGCCCATCCTGGTCGAGCTGGACGGCGACGTAAACGGCCA
CAAGTTCAGCGTGTCCGGCGAGGGCGAGGGCGATGCCACCTACGGCAAGCTGACCCTGAAGTTCATCTGC
ACCACCGGCAAGCTGCCCGTGCCCTGGCCCACCCTCGTGACCACCCTGACCTACGGCGTGCAGTGCTTCA
GCCGCTACCCCGACCACATGAAGCAGCACGACTTCTTCAAGTCCGCCATGCCCGAAGGCTACGTCCAGGA
GCGCACCATCTTCTTCAAGGACGACGGCAACTACAAGACCCGCGCCGAGGTGAAGTTCGAGGGCGACACC
CTGGTGAACCGCATCGAGCTGAAGGGCATCGACTTCAAGGAGGACGGCAACATCCTGGGGCACAAGCTGG
AGTACAACTACAACAGCCACAACGTCTATATCATGGCCGACAAGCAGAAGAACGGCATCAAGGTGAACTT
CAAGATCCGCCACAACATCGAGGACGGCAGCGTGCAGCTCGCCGACCACTACCAGCAGAACACCCCCATC
GGCGACGGCCCCGTGCTGCTGCCCGACAACCACTACCTGAGCACCCAGTCCGCCCTGAGCAAAGACCCCA
ACGAGAAGCGCGATCACATGGTCCTGCTGGAGTTCGTGACCGCCGCCGGGATCACTCTCGGCATGGACGA
GCTGTACAAGGAATTCTAACTAGAGCTCGCTGATCAGCCTCGACTGTGCCTTCTAGTTGCCAGCCATCTG
TTGTTTGCCCCTCCCCCGTGCCTTCCTTGACCCTGGAAGGTGCCACTCCCACTGTCCTTTCCTAATAAAA
TGAGGAAATTGCATCGCATTGTCTGAGTAGGTGTCATTCTATTCTGGGGGGTGGGGTGGGGCAGGACAGC
AAGGGGGAGGATTGGGAAGAGAATAGCAGGCATGCTGGGGAGCGGCCGCAGGAACCCCTAGTGATGGAGT
TGGCCACTCCCTCTCTGCGCGCTCGCTCGCTCACTGAGGCCGGGCGACCAAAGGTCGCCCGACGCCCGGG
CTTTGCCCGGGCGGCCTCAGTGAGCGAGCGAGCGCGCAGCTGCCTGCAGGGGCGCCTGATGCGGTATTTT
CTCCTTACGCATCTGTGCGGTATTTCACACCGCATA
[95 nt withheld, positions 5777-5871]
T
[46 nt withheld, positions 5873-5918]
C
[141 nt withheld, positions 5920-6060]
CCTTTGACGTTGGAGTCCACGTTCTTT
[37 nt withheld, positions 6088-6124]
ACTCTATCTCGGGCTATTCTTTTGATTTATAAGGGATTTTGCCGATTTCGGTCTATTGGTTAAAAAATGA
GCTGATTTAACAAAAATTTAACGCGAATTTTAACAAAATATTAACGTTTACAATTTTATGGTGCACTCTC
AGTACAATCTGCTCTGATGCCGCATAGTTAAGCCAGCCCCGACACCCGCCAACACCCGCTGACGCGCCCT
GACGGGCTTGTCTGCTCCCGGCATCCGCTTACAGACAAGCTGTGACCGTCTCCGGGAGCTGCATGTGTCA
GAGGTTTTCACCGTCATCACCGAAACGCGCGAGACGAAAGGGCCTCGTGATACGCCTATTTTTATAGGTT
AATGTCATGATAATAATGGTTTCTTAGACGTCAGGTGGCACTTTTCGGGGAAATGTGCGCGGAACCCCTA
TTTGTTTATTTTTCTAAATACATTCAAATATGTATCCGCTCATGAGACAATAACCCTGATAAATGCTTCA
ATAATATTGAAAAAGGAAGAGTATGAGTATTCAACATTTCCGTGTCGCCCTTATTCCCTTTTTTGCGGCA
TTTTGCCTTCCTGTTTTTGCTCACCCAGAAACGCTGGTGAAAGTAAAAGATGCTGAAGATCAGTTGGGTG
CACGAGTGGGTTACATCGAACTGGATCTCAACAGCGGTAAGATCCTTGAGAGTTTTCGCCCCGAAGAACG
TTTTCCAATGATGAGCACTTTTAAAGTTCTGCTATGTGGCGCGGTATTATCCCGTATTGACGCCGGGCAA
GAGCAACTCGGTCGCCGCATACACTATTCTCAGAATGACTTGGTTGAGTACTCACCAGTCACAGAAAAGC
ATCTTACGGATGGCATGACAGTAAGAGAATTATGCAGTGCTGCCATAACCATGAGTGATAACACTGCGGC
CAACTTACTTCTGACAACGATCGGAGGACCGAAGGAGCTAACCGCTTTTTTGCACAACATGGGGGATCAT
GTAACTCGCCTTGATCGTTGGGAACCGGAGCTGAATGAAGCCATACCAAACGACGAGCGTGACACCACGA
TGCCTGTAGCAATGGCAACAACGTTGCGCAAACTATTAACTGGCGAACTACTTACTCTAGCTTCCCGGCA
ACAATTAATAGACTGGATGGAGGCGGATAAAGTTGCAGGACCACTTCTGCGCTCGGCCCTTCCGGCTGGC
TGGTTTATTGCTGATAAATCTGGAGCCGGTGAGCGTGGAAGCCGCGGTATCATTGCAGCACTGGGGCCAG
ATGGTAAGCCCTCCCGTATCGTAGTTATCTACACGACGGGGAGTCAGGCAACTATGGATGAACGAAATAG
ACAGATCGCTGAGATAGGTGCCTCACTGATTAAGCATTGGTAACTGTCAGACCAAGTTTACTCATATATA
CTTTAGATTGATTTAAAACTTCATTTTTAATTTAAAAGGATCTAGGTGAAGATCCTTTTTGATAATCTCA
TGACCAAAATCCCTTAACGTGAGTTTTCGTTCCACTGAGCGTCAGACCCCGTAGAAAAGATCAAAGGATC
TTCTTGAGATCCTTTTTTTCTGCGCGTAATCTGCTGCTTGCAAACAAAAAAACCACCGCTACCAGCGGTG
GTTTGTTTGCCGGATCAAGAGCTACCAACTCTTTTTCCGAAGGTAACTGGCTTCAGCAGAGCGCAGATAC
CAAATACTGTTCTTCTAGTGTAGCCGTAGTTAGGCCACCACTTCAAGAACTCTGTAGCACCGCCTACATA
CCTCGCTCTGCTAATCCTGTTACCAGTGGCTGCTGCCAGTGGCGATAAGTCGTGTCTTACCGGGTTGGAC
TCAAGACGATAGTTACCGGATAAGGCGCAGCGGTCGGGCTGAACGGGGGGTTCGTGCACACAGCCCAGCT
TGGAGCGAACGACCTACACCGAACTGAGATACCTACAGCGTGAGCTATGAGAAAGCGCCACGCTTCCCGA
AGGGAGAAAGGCGGACAGGTATCCGGTAAGCGGCAGGGTCGGAACAGGAGAGCGCACGAGGGAGCTTCCA
GGGGGAAACGCCTGGTATCTTTATAGTCCTGTCGGGTTTCGCCACCTCTGACTTGAGCGTCGATTTTTGT
GATGCTCGTCAGGGGGGCGGAGCCTATGGAAAAACGCCAGCAACGCGGCCTTTTTACGGTTCCTGGCCTT
TTGCTGGCCTTTTGCTCACATGTGAGGGCCTATTTCCCATGATTCCTTCATATTTGCATATACGATACAA
GGCTGTTAGAGAGATAATTGGAATTAATTTGACTGTAAACACAAAGATATTAGTACAAAATACGTGACGT
AGAAAGTAATAATTTCTTGGGTAGTTTGCAGTTTTAAAATTATGTTTTAAAATGGACTATCATATGCTTA
CCGTAACTTGAAAGTATTTCGATTTCTTGGCTTTATATATCTTGTGGAAAGGACGAAACACCGTAATTTC
TACTCTTGTAGATTGTGAGTCGTGGCCGGTCCTGGCCTTTTTTGTTTTAGAGCTAGAAATAGCAAGTTAA
AATAAGGCTAGTCCGTTATCAACTTGAAAAAGTGGCACCGAGTCGGTGCTTTTTTGTTTTAGAGCTAGAA
ATAGCAAGTTAAAATAAGGCTAGTCCGTTTTTAGCGCGTGCGCCAATTCTGCAGACAAATGGCTCTAGAG
GTACCCGTTACATAACTTACGGTAAATGGCCCGCCTGGCTGACCGCCCAACGACCCCCGCCCATTGACGT
CAATAGTAACGCCAATAGGGACTTTCCATTGACGTCAATGGGTGGAGTATTTACGGTAAACTGCCCACTT
GGCAGTACATCAAGTGTATCATATGCCAAGTACGCCCCCTATTGACGTCAATGACGGTAAATGGCCCGCC
TGGCATTGTGCCCAGTACATGACCTTATGGGACTTTCCTACTTGGCAGTACATCTACGTATTAGTCATCG
CTATTACCATGGTCGAGGTGAGCCCCACGTTCTGCTTCACTCTCCCCATCTCCCCCCCCTCCCCACCCCC
AATTTTGTATTTATTTATTTTTTAATTATTTTGTGCAGCGATGGGGGCGGGGGGGGGGGGGGGGGSSSCM
SGC
